Addgene plasmid #36284: pYpKdoO
Depositing lab: Christian Raetz. Depositing organization: Duke University. Publication: Dioxygenases in Burkholderia ambifaria and Yersinia pestis that hydroxylate the outer Kdo unit of lipopolysaccharide. Chung HS, Raetz CR. Proc Natl Acad Sci U S A. 2011 Jan 11;108(2):510-5. Epub 2010 Dec 22. 10.1073/pnas.1016462108 PubMed 21178073.
Backbone
  Vector backbone: pWSK29
Growth in bacteria
  Bacterial resistance: Ampicillin, 100 μg/mL
  Growth temperature: 37°C
  Growth strain: DH5alpha
  Copy number: Unknown
Gene/Insert
  Gene/Insert name: y1812
Terms and licenses: Academic/Nonprofit Terms; Industry Terms: Not Available to Industry
How to cite: pYpKdoO was a gift from Christian Raetz (Addgene plasmid # 36284 ; http://n2t.net/addgene:36284 ; RRID:Addgene_36284)
