[The description below was written by a language model from this plasmid's Addgene catalogue record and pLannotate feature annotations shown in this document.]
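Description:
pYpKdoO is a low-copy bacterial expression plasmid built on the pWSK29 backbone and carrying the insert y1812. The associated publication title concerns dioxygenases from Burkholderia ambifaria and Yersinia pestis that hydroxylate the outer Kdo residue of lipopolysaccharide. The plasmid name therefore suggests that y1812 is the Y. pestis KdoO gene, although the catalogue fields themselves give only the locus name and no species. Replication depends on the pSC101 origin together with its cognate Rep101 (RepA) protein, a system that maintains plasmids at low copy number in E. coli, although the catalogue lists copy number as unknown. Selection is by ampicillin through the bla gene driven by its own promoter. An f1 origin is also present, which permits single-stranded DNA production with helper phage.

The insert is not annotated in the feature table. It presumably occupies the roughly 900 bp unannotated gap between the two halves of the split pBluescript-type multiple cloning site, interrupting lacZα. Upstream of this region lie a CAP binding site, the lac promoter and the lac operator, followed by a T3 promoter, and a T7 promoter faces inward from the other side. Depending on orientation, which the record does not state, the gene could thus be expressed from the lac promoter or from a phage polymerase promoter. Short fragments annotated as TcR, lacI, RSF ori and a Tn903 transposition protein appear to be backbone remnants rather than functional elements.

The record does not state an explicit purpose. The design is consistent with moderate, low-copy expression of y1812 in E. coli for studying modification of the Kdo sugar in lipopolysaccharide.
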