Features (pLannotate 1.2.2; 18 found; start..end, strand, type, name):
    878..1828    -  CDS            Rep101: RepA protein needed for replication with the pSC101 origin; rep101
   1876..2098    -  rep_origin     pSC101 ori: low-copy replication origin that requires the Rep101 protein
   2463..3084    -  CDS            TcR (fragment): tetracycline efflux protein; tet; confers resistance to tetracycline
   3087..3103    -  CDS            lacZα (fragment): LacZα fragment of β-galactosidase; lacZ fragment
   3142..3270    +  rep_origin     RSF ori (fragment): Plasmids containing the RSF 1030 origin of replication can be propagated in E. coli cells that contain additional plasmids with compatible origins.
   3272..3364    +  CDS            lacI (fragment): lac repressor; lacI; The lac repressor binds to the lac operator to inhibit transcription in E. coli. This inhibition can be relieved by adding lactose or isopropyl-β-D-thiogalactopyranoside (IPTG).
   3377..3398    +  protein_bind   CAP binding site: CAP binding activates transcription in the presence of cAMP. E. coli catabolite activator protein
   3413..3443    +  promoter       lac promoter: promoter for the E. coli lac operon
   3451..3467    +  protein_bind   lac operator: The lac repressor binds to the lac operator to inhibit transcription in E. coli. This inhibition can be relieved by adding lactose or isopropyl-β-D-thiogalactopyranoside (IPTG). lac repressor encoded by lacI
   3512..3530    +  promoter       T3 promoter: promoter for bacteriophage T3 RNA polymerase
   3543..3573    +  misc_feature   MCS (fragment): pBluescript multiple cloning site
   4487..4528    +  misc_feature   MCS (fragment): pBluescript multiple cloning site
   4537..4555    -  promoter       T7 promoter: promoter for bacteriophage T7 RNA polymerase
   4563..4718    +  CDS            lacZα (fragment): LacZα fragment of β-galactosidase; lacZ fragment
   4723..5151    +  rep_origin     f1 ori (sequence partly withheld): f1 bacteriophage origin of replication; arrow indicates direction of (+) strand synthesis
   5204..5308    +  promoter       AmpR promoter: bla
   5309..6169    +  CDS            AmpR: β-lactamase; bla; confers resistance to ampicillin, carbenicillin, and related antibiotics
   6307..123     +  CDS            TRA2_ECOLX (fragment) (across the origin): Protein predicted: Swiss-Prot protein existence level 4. Required for transposition of transposon Tn903. From Escherichia coli.
>Addgene plasmid #36284 | pYpKdoO | depositor full sequence | sequence record 45429 | pYpKdoO sequence 6312 bps
TCTCTGTTCGGGGGTTCACTGACGCTGCGTGACTACGATGGTCAGGTTGCGGAGGCTATGGCCCTGGTAC
GAGCGCTGAACAAAATGACGAAAGCAGGTATGCCTGAAAGCGTGCGTATTGCCTGAAAACACAACCCGCT
ACGGGGGAGACTTACCCGAAATCTGATTTATTCAACAAAGCCACTTTCAGTATGGATTTGGGTGTTACGG
GGGGGGGTTGGTGCTTAAAATCGCGCTGAGGATTTCTGATGGTGTTAAGCGGGCGGTTTTGAGATGTAAA
CTCGCCCGTTTAACATAATGGATCTTGCGCGCACCGCCCGAACACCACTCGCCACAAAAAACCGCCGGAA
CGTCCAAAAGTACGGGTTTTGCTGCCCGCAAACGGGCTGTTCTGGTGTTGCTAGTTTGTTATCAGAATCG
CAGATCCGGCTTCAGCCGGTTTGCCGGCTGAAAGCGCTATTTCTTCCAGAATTGCCATGATTTTTTCCCC
ACGGGAGGCGTCACTGGCTCCCGTGTTGTCGGCAGCTTTGATTCGATAAGCAGCATCGCCTGTTTCAGGC
TGTCTATGTGTGACTGTTGAGCTGTAACAAGTTGTCTCAGGTGTTCAATTTCATGTTCTAGTTGCTTTGT
TTTACTGGTTTCACCTGTTCTATTAGGTGTTACATGCTGTTCATCTGTTACATTGTCGATCTGTTCATGG
TGAACAGCTTTGAATGCACCAAAAACTCGTAAAAGCTCTGATGTATCTATCTTTTTTACACCGTTTTCAT
CTGTGCATATGGACAGTTTTCCCTTTGATATGTAACGGTGAACAGTTGTTCTACTTTTGTTTGTTAGTCT
TGATGCTTCACTGATAGATACAAGAGCCATAAGAACCTCAGATCCTTCCGTATTTAGCCAGTATGTTCTC
TAGTGTGGTTCGTTGTTTTTGCGTGAGCCATGAGAACGAACCATTGAGATCATACTTACTTTGCATGTCA
CTCAAAAATTTTGCCTCAAAACTGGTGAGCTGAATTTTTGCAGTTAAAGCATCGTGTAGTGTTTTTCTTA
GTCCGTTATGTAGGTAGGAATCTGATGTAATGGTTGTTGGTATTTTGTCACCATTCATTTTTATCTGGTT
GTTCTCAAGTTCGGTTACGAGATCCATTTGTCTATCTAGTTCAACTTGGAAAATCAACGTATCAGTCGGG
CGGCCTCGCTTATCAACCACCAATTTCATATTGCTGTAAGTGTTTAAATCTTTACTTATTGGTTTCAAAA
CCCATTGGTTAAGCCTTTTAAACTCATGGTAGTTATTTTCAAGCATTAACATGAACTTAAATTCATCAAG
GCTAATCTCTATATTTGCCTTGTGAGTTTTCTTTTGTGTTAGTTCTTTTAATAACCACTCATAAATCCTC
ATAGAGTATTTGTTTTCAAAAGACTTAACATGTTCCAGATTATATTTTATGAATTTTTTTAACTGGAAAA
GATAAGGCAATATCTCTTCACTAAAAACTAATTCTAATTTTTCGCTTGAGAACTTGGCATAGTTTGTCCA
CTGGAAAATCTCAAAGCCTTTAACCAAAGGATTCCTGATTTCCACAGTTCTCGTCATCAGCTCTCTGGTT
GCTTTAGCTAATACACCATAAGCATTTTCCCTACTGATGTTCATCATCTGAGCGTATTGGTTATAAGTGA
ACGATACCGTCCGTTCTTTCCTTGTAGGGTTTTCAATCGTGGGGTTGAGTAGTGCCACACAGCATAAAAT
TAGCTTGGTTTCATGCTCCGTTAAGTCATAGCGACTAATCGCTAGTTCATTTGCTTTGAAAACAACTAAT
TCAGACATACATCTCAATTGGTCTAGGTGATTTTAATCACTATACCAATTGAGATGGGCTAGTCAATGAT
AATTACTAGTCCTTTTCCTTTGAGTTGTGGGTATCTGTAAATTCTGCTAGACCTTTGCTGGAAAACTTGT
AAATTCTGCTAGACCCTCTGTAAATTCCGCTAGACCTTTGTGTGTTTTTTTTGTTTATATTCAAGTGGTT
ATAATTTATAGAATAAAGAAAGAATAAAAAAAGATAAAAAGAATAGATCCCAGCCCTGTGTATAACTCAC
TACTTTAGTCAGTTCCGCAGTATTACAAAAGGATGTCGCAAACGCTGTTTGCTCCTCTACAAAACAGACC
TTAAAACCCTAAAGGCTTAAGTAGCACCCTCGCAAGCTCGGGCAAATCGCTGAATATTCCTTTTGTCTCC
GACCATCAGGCACCTGAGTCGCTGTCTTTTTCGTGACATTCAGTTCGCTGCGCTCACGGCTCTGGCAGTG
AATGGGGGTAAATGGCACTACAGGCGCCTTTTATGGATTCATGCAAGGAAACTACCCATAATACAAGAAA
AGCCCGTCACGGGCTTCTCAGGGCGTTTTATGGCGGGTCTGCGGAGTGGTGAATCCGTTAGCGAGGTGCC
GCCGGCTTCCATTCAGGTCGAGGTGGCCCGGCTCCATGCACCGCGACGCAACGCGGGGAGGCAGACAAGG
TATAGGGCGGCGCCTACAATCCATGCCAACCCGTTCCATGTGCTCGCCGAGGCGGCATAAATCGCCGTGA
CGATCAGCGGTCCAATGATCGAAGTTAGGCTGGTAAGAGCCGCGAGCGATCCTTGAAGCTGTCCCTGATG
GTCGTCATCTACCTGCCTGGACAGCATGGCCTGCAACGCGGGCATCCCGATGCCGCCGGAAGCGAGAAGA
ATCATAATGGGGAAGGCCATCCAGCCTCGCGTCGCGAACGCCAGCAAGACGTAGCCCAGCGCGTCGGCCG
CCATGCCGGCGATAATGGCCTGCTTCTCGCCGAAACGTTTGGTGGCGGGACCAGTGACGAAGGCTTGAGC
GAGGGCGTGCAAGATTCCGAATACCGCAAGCGACAGGCCGATCATCGTCGCGCTCCAGCGAAAGCGGTCC
TCGCCGAAAATGACCCAGAGCGCTGCCGGCACCCTGTCCTACGAGTTGCATGATAAAGAAGACAGTCATA
AGTGCGGCGACGATAGTCATGCCCCGCGCCCACCGGAAGGAGCTGACTGGGTTGAAGGCTCTCAAGGGCA
TCGGCATTCGCCATTCAGGCTGCCTCCTACCAAGACGACTTCAAATCCGACCCGTAGAGATCTCACATGT
TCTTTCCTGCGTTATCCCCTGATTCTGTGGATAACCGTATTACCGCCTTTGAGTGAGCTGATACCGCTCG
CCGCAGCCGAACGACCGAGCGCAGCGAGTCAGTGAGCGAGGAAGCGGAAGAGCGCCCAATACGCAAACCG
CCTCTCCCCGCGCGTTGGCCGATTCATTAATGCAGCTGGCACGACAGGTTTCCCGACTGGAAAGCGGGCA
GTGAGCGCAACGCAATTAATGTGAGTTAGCTCACTCATTAGGCACCCCAGGCTTTACACTTTATGCTTCC
GGCTCGTATGTTGTGTGGAATTGTGAGCGGATAACAATTTCACACAGGAAACAGCTATGACCATGATTAC
GCCAAGCGCGCAATTAACCCTCACTAAAGGGAACAAAAGCTGGAGCTCCACCGCGGTGGCGGCCGCTCTA
GAAAGGAGATATATTGATGTGTATTGATAAACCAGAGTCAGATCCGCTGATCCTTACACTTCCTAACACG
CGCTGGGACCAGAATGCAGAGGATAATACCGGTGCCATTGAGGCACTTGAGCAAGGTAAAGTCCTGTTCT
TACCTCACCTGACTTTTGAACTGAGTGAGCAGGAAAAACAGTTACTGGACCCTACCCTGGTTGATGTTAA
ACGCAAGAATATCAGTTTCAAACCGTTAGAAGGTGTATTAACTGGCGTGACTGATGCAAGCAAAATCGCA
TTAACCCGCCAGTTATTGGATCGTTATTATCAAAGTTGCCTCAGTTTGGTACAGCAACTCCTCCCGGTCT
ATACGCATGCGCTACACAGCCCGACCAATAGCTTGAGATTACACCCTGTGGCCGCCTGGCGCGACAGTAC
GTCATGGCGTAAAGATGATAGCCGCTTACATGTAGATGCTTTCCCGTCACGCCCAAACTACGGTGAGCGT
ATCATCCGCATATTCACCAATATTAACCCGCATGGTGAAGCGCGTTCCTGGCGTGTCGGTGAAGATTTTA
CACAACTTGCCAGCCGCTATTTGCCACAACTGGATAGCTATTCATCGCTCAGCAGTTGGTTGCAACATAA
AATCGGTATCACCAAGCGCCCCCGTAGCCATTACGACCATCTGATGCTCCAACTGCATGACAAAATGAAG
GCCGATCTCGCTTATCAAAAAGATGGCTTACAACAGGCCATTGAGTTCCCACCAGGCAGCAGTTGGATAT
GCTTTTCGGATCAAACACCTCATGCGGCGATGGGCGGACAATTTATGTTGGAGCAAACGTTACTACTACC
TGTTGAAGGAATGAAATCCTCCCAGCGCTCACCACTGAAAATACTGGAAGCGTTGACACAAAAAACGCTG
ATATAAAAGCTTATCGATACCGTCGACCTCGAGGGGGGGCCCGGTACCCAATTCGCCCTATAGTGAGTCG
TATTACGCGCGCTCACTGGCCGTCGTTTTACAACGTCGTGACTGGGAAAACCCTGGCGTTACCCAACTTA
ATCGCCTTGCAGCACATCCCCCTTTCGCCAGCTGGCGTAATAGCGAAGAGGCCCGCACCGATCGCCCTTC
CCAACAGTTGCGCAGCCTGAATGGCGAATGGG
[124 nt withheld, positions 4723-4846]
C
[91 nt withheld, positions 4848-4938]
A
[49 nt withheld, positions 4940-4988]
CCTTTGACGTTGGAGTCCACGTTCTTT
[37 nt withheld, positions 5016-5052]
ACCCTATCTCGGTCTATTCTTTTGATTTATAAGGGATTTTGCCGATTTCGGCCTATTGGTTAAAAAATGA
GCTGATTTAACAAAAATTTAACGCGAATTTTAACAAAATATTAACGCTTACAATTTAGGTGGCACTTTTC
GGGGAAATGTGCGCGGAACCCCTATTTGTTTATTTTTCTAAATACATTCAAATATGTATCCGCTCATGAG
ACAATAACCCTGATAAATGCTTCAATAATATTGAAAAAGGAAGAGTATGAGTATTCAACATTTCCGTGTC
GCCCTTATTCCCTTTTTTGCGGCATTTTGCCTTCCTGTTTTTGCTCACCCAGAAACGCTGGTGAAAGTAA
AAGATGCTGAAGATCAGTTGGGTGCACGAGTGGGTTACATCGAACTGGATCTCAACAGCGGTAAGATCCT
TGAGAGTTTTCGCCCCGAAGAACGTTTTCCAATGATGAGCACTTTTAAAGTTCTGCTATGTGGCGCGGTA
TTATCCCGTATTGACGCCGGGCAAGAGCAACTCGGTCGCCGCATACACTATTCTCAGAATGACTTGGTTG
AGTACTCACCAGTCACAGAAAAGCATCTTACGGATGGCATGACAGTAAGAGAATTATGCAGTGCTGCCAT
AACCATGAGTGATAACACTGCGGCCAACTTACTTCTGACAACGATCGGAGGACCGAAGGAGCTAACCGCT
TTTTTGCACAACATGGGGGATCATGTAACTCGCCTTGATCGCTGGGAACCGGAGCTGAATGAAGCCATAC
CAAACGACGAGCGTGACACCACGATGCCTGTAGCAATGGCAACAACGTTGCGCAAACTATTAACTGGCGA
ACTACTTACTCTAGCTTCCCGGCAACAATTAATAGACTGGATGGAGGCGGATAAAGTTGCAGGACCACTT
CTGCGCTCGGCCCTTCCGGCTGGCTGGTTTATTGCTGATAAATCTGGAGCCGGTGAGCGTGGGTCTCGCG
GTATCATTGCAGCACTGGGGCCAGATGGTAAGCCCTCCCGTATCGTAGTTATCTACACGACGGGGAGTCA
GGCAACTATGGATGAACGAAATAGACAGATCGCTGAGATAGGTGCCTCACTGATTAAGCATTGGTAACTG
TCAGACCAAGTTTACTCATATATACTTTAGATTGATTTAAAACTTCATTTTTAATTTAAAAGGATCTAGG
TGAAGATCCTTTTTGATAATCTCATGACCAAAATCCCTTAACGTGAGTTTTCGTTCCACTGAGCGTCAGA
