>Addgene plasmid #36284 | pYpKdoO | addgene partial sequence | sequence record 49278 | M13-rev 5'-CAGGAAACAGCTATGACC-3'
TTACCTCCTAAGGGAACAAAAGCTGGAGCTCCACCGCGGTGGCGGCCGCTCTAGAAAGGAGATATATTGA
TGTGTATTGATAAACCAGAGTCAGATCCGCTGATCCTTACACTTCCTAACACGCGCTGGGACCAGAATGC
AGAGGATAATACCGGTGCCATTGAGGCACTTGAGCAAGGTAAAGTCCTGTTCTTACCTCACCTGACTTTT
GAACTGAGTGAGCAGGAAAAACAGTTACTGGACCCTACCCTGGTTGATGTTAAACGCAAGAATATCAGTT
TCAAACCGTTAGAAGGTGTATTAACTGGCGTGACTGATGCAAGCAAAATCGCATTAACCCGCCAGTTATT
GGATCGTTATTATCAAAGTTGCCTCAGTTTGGTACAGCAACTCCTCCCGGTCTATACGCATGCGCTACAC
AGCCCGACCAATAGCTTGAGATTACACCCTGTGGCCGCCTGGCGCGACAGTACGTCATGGCGTAAAGATG
ATAGCCGCTTACATGTAGATGCTTTCCCGTCACGCCCAAACTACGGTGAGCGTATCATCCGCATATTCAC
CAATATTAACCCGCATGGTGAAGCGCGTTCCTGGCGTGTCGGTGAAGATTTTACACAACTTGCCAGCCGC
TATTTGCCACAACTGGATAGCTATTCATCGCTCAGCAGTTGGTTGCAACATAAAATCGGTATCACCAAGC
GCCCCCGTAGCCATTACGACCATCTGATGCTCCAACTGCATGACAAAATGAAGGCCGATCTCGCTTATCA
AAAAGATGGCTTACAACAGGCCATTGAGTTCCCACCAGGCAGCAGTTGGATATGCTTTTCGGATCAAACA
CCTCATGCGGCGATGGGCGGACAATTTATG
